>Addgene plasmid #1173 | RMC | addgene full sequence | sequence record 194518 | Addgene NGS Result
CACTGACTCGCTGCGCTCGGTCGTTCGGCTGCGGCGAGCGGTATCAGCTCACTCAAAGGCGGTAATACGG
TTATCCACAGAATCAGGGGATAACGCAGGAAAGAACATGTGAGCAAAAGGCCAGCAAAAGGCCAGGAACC
GTAAAAAGGCCGCGTTGCTGGCGTTTTTCCATAGGCTCCGCCCCCCTGACGAGCATCACAAAAATCGACG
CTCAAGTCAGAGGTGGCGAAACCCGACAGGACTATAAAGATACCAGGCGTTTCCCCCTGGAAGCTCCCTC
GTGCGCTCTCCTGTTCCGACCCTGCCGCTTACCGGATACCTGTCCGCCTTTCTCCCTTCGGGAAGCGTGG
CGCTTTCTCATAGCTCACGCTGTAGGTATCTCAGTTCGGTGTAGGTCGTTCGCTCCAAGCTGGGCTGTGT
GCACGAACCCCCCGTTCAGCCCGACCGCTGCGCCTTATCCGGTAACTATCGTCTTGAGTCCAACCCGGTA
AGACACGACTTATCGCCACTGGCAGCAGCCACTGGTAACAGGATTAGCAGAGCGAGGTATGTAGGCGGTG
CTACAGAGTTCTTGAAGTGGTGGCCTAACTACGGCTACACTAGAAGAACAGTATTTGGTATCTGCGCTCT
GCTGAAGCCAGTTACCTTCGGAAAAAGAGTTGGTAGCTCTTGATCCGGCAAACAAACCACCGCTGGTAGC
GGTGGTTTTTTTGTTTGCAAGCAGCAGATTACGCGCAGAAAAAAAGGATCTCAAGAAGATCCTTTGATCT
TTTCTACGGGGTCTGACGCTCAGTGGAACGAAAACTCACGTTAAGGGATTTTGGTCATGAGATTATCAAA
AAGGATCTTCACCTAGATCCTTTTAAATTAAAAATGAAGTTTTAAATCAATCTAAAGTATATATGAGTAA
ACTTGGTCTGACAGTTACCAATGCTTAATCAGTGAGGCACCTATCTCAGCGATCTGTCTATTTCGTTCAT
CCATAGTTGCCTGACTCCCCGTCGTGTAGATAACTACGATACGGGAGGGCTTACCATCTGGCCCCAGTGC
TGCAATGATACCGCGAGACCCACGCTCACCGGCTCCAGATTTATCAGCAATAAACCAGCCAGCCGGAAGG
GCCGAGCGCAGAAGTGGTCCTGCAACTTTATCCGCCTCCATCCAGTCTATTAATTGTTGCCGGGAAGCTA
GAGTAAGTAGTTCGCCAGTTAATAGTTTGCGCAACGTTGTTGCCATTGCTACAGGCATCGTGGTGTCACG
CTCGTCGTTTGGTATGGCTTCATTCAGCTCCGGTTCCCAACGATCAAGGCGAGTTACATGATCCCCCATG
TTGTGCAAAAAAGCGGTTAGCTCCTTCGGTCCTCCGATCGTTGTCAGAAGTAAGTTGGCCGCAGTGTTAT
CACTCATGGTTATGGCAGCACTGCATAATTCTCTTACTGTCATGCCATCCGTAAGATGCTTTTCTGTGAC
TGGTGAGTACTCAACCAAGTCATTCTGAGAATAGTGTATGCGGCGACCGAGTTGCTCTTGCCCGGCGTCA
ATACGGGATAATACCGCGCCACATAGCAGAACTTTAAAAGTGCTCATCATTGGAAAACGTTCTTCGGGGC
GAAAACTCTCAAGGATCTTACCGCTGTTGAGATCCAGTTCGATGTAACCCACTCGTGCACCCAACTGATC
TTCAGCATCTTTTACTTTCACCAGCGTTTCTGGGTGAGCAAAAACAGGAAGGCAAAATGCCGCAAAAAAG
GGAATAAGGGCGACACGGAAATGTTGAATACTCATACTCTTCCTTTTTCAATATTATTGAAGCATTTATC
AGGGTTATTGTCTCATGAGCGGATACATATTTGAATGTATTTAGAAAAATAAACAAATAGGGGTTCCGCG
CACATTTCCCCGAAAAGTGCCACCTGGGTCCTTTTCATCACGTGCTATAAAAATAATTATAATTTAAATT
TTTTAATATAAATATATAAATTAAAAATAGAAAGTAAAAAAAGAAATTAAAGAAAAAATAGTTTTTGTTT
TCCGAAGATGTAAAAGACTCTAGGGGGATCGCCAACAAATACTACCTTTTATCTTGCTCTTCCTGCTCTC
AGGTATTAATGCCGAATTGTTTCATCTTGTCTGTGTAGAAGACCACACACGAAAATCCTGTGATTTTACA
TTTTACTTATCGTTAATCGAATGTATATCTATTTAATCTGCTTTTCTTGTCTAATAAATATATATGTAAA
GTACGCTTTTTGTTGAAATTTTTTAAACCTTTGTTTATTTTTTTTTCTTCATTCCGTAACTCTTCTACCT
TCTTTATTTACTTTCTAAAATCCAAATACAAAACATAAAAATAAATAAACACAGAGTAAATTCCCAAATT
ATTCCATCATTAAAAGATACGAGGCGCGTGTAAGTTACAGGCAAGCGATCCGTCTAAGAAACCATTATTA
TCATGACATTAACCTATAAAAATAGGCGTATCACGAGGCCCTTTCGTCTCGCGCGTTTCGGTGATGACGG
TGAAAACCTCTGACACATGCAGCTCCCGGAGACGGTCACAGCTTGTCTGTAAGCGGATGCCGGGAGCAGA
CAAGCCCGTCAGGGCGCGTCAGCGGGTGTTGGCGGGTGTCGGGGCTGGCTTAACTATGCGGCATCAGAGC
AGATTGTACTGAGAGTGCACCATACCACCTTTTCAATTCATCATTTTTTTTTTATTCTTTTTTTTGATTT
CGGTTTCCTTGAAATTTTTTTGATTCGGTAATCTCCGAACAGAAGGAAGAACGAAGGAAGGAGCACAGAC
TTAGATTGGTATATATACGCATATGTAGTGTTGAAGAAACATGAAATTGCCCAGTATTCTTAACCCAACT
GCACAGAACAAAAACCTGCAGGAAACGAAGATAAATCATGTCGAAAGCTACATATAAGGAACGTGCTGCT
ACTCATCCTAGTCCTGTTGCTGCCAAGCTATTTAATATCATGCACGAAAAGCAAACAAACTTGTGTGCTT
CATTGGATGTTCGTACCACCAAGGAATTACTGGAGTTAGTTGAAGCATTAGGTCCCAAAATTTGTTTACT
AAAAACACATGTGGATATCTTGACTGATTTTTCCATGGAGGGCACAGTTAAGCCGCTAAAGGCATTATCC
GCCAAGTACAATTTTTTACTCTTCGAAGACAGAAAATTTGCTGACATTGGTAATACAGTCAAATTGCAGT
ACTCTGCGGGTGTATACAGAATAGCAGAATGGGCAGACATTACGAATGCACACGGTGTGGTGGGCCCAGG
TATTGTTAGCGGTTTGAAGCAGGCGGCAGAAGAAGTAACAAAGGAACCTAGAGGCCTTTTGATGTTAGCA
GAATTGTCATGCAAGGGCTCCCTATCTACTGGAGAATATACTAAGGGTACTGTTGACATTGCGAAGAGCG
ACAAAGATTTTGTTATCGGCTTTATTGCTCAAAGAGACATGGGTGGAAGAGATGAAGGTTACGATTGGTT
GATTATGACACCCGGTGTGGGTTTAGATGACAAGGGAGACGCATTGGGTCAACAGTATAGAACCGTGGAT
GATGTGGTCTCTACAGGATCTGACATTATTATTGTTGGAAGAGGACTATTTGCAAAGGGAAGGGATGCTA
AGGTAGAGGGTGAACGTTACAGAAAAGCAGGCTGGGAAGCATATTTGAGAAGATGCGGCCAGCAAAACTA
AAAAACTGTATTATAAGTAAATGCATGTATACTAAACTCACAAATTAGAGCTTCAATTTAATTATATCAG
TTATTACCCTATGCGGTGTGAAATACCGCACAGATGCGTAAGGAGAAAATACCGCATCAGGAAATTGTAA
GCGTTAATATTTTGTTAAAATTCGCGTTAAATTTTTGTTAAATCAGCTCATTTTTTAACCAATAGGCCGA
AATCGGCAAAATCCCTTATAAATCAAAAGAATAGACCGAGATAGGGT
[37 nt withheld, positions 3968-4004]
AAAGAACGTGGACTCCAACGTCAAAGG
[49 nt withheld, positions 4032-4080]
T
[91 nt withheld, positions 4082-4172]
G
[124 nt withheld, positions 4174-4297]
CCATTCGCCATTCAGGCTGCGCAACTGTTGGGAAGGGCGATCGGTGCGGGCCTCTTCGCTATTACGCCAG
CTGGCGAAAGGGGGATGTGCTGCAAGGCGATTAAGTTGGGTAACGCCAGGGTTTTCCCAGTCACGACGTT
GTAAAACGACGGCCAGTGAATTGTAATACGACTCACTATAGGGCGAATTGGAGCTCTTACTCGGCAATTT
TAACAATTTTACCAATTGCTATTGTGGTACCTTGATCTCTCAAAGTGAATCTACCTAATTGAGGGTAATC
TTGGTAAGTTTCCACACAAACTGGAGCTTCAGTTTCTAAAACAGCGATGACCTTCATACCCTTCTTAGCA
AAAGCAGGTGGTTTCTTTGACTTACGGTTGGTACCCTTTTCTAATTTGTGCAATAACTTAACAATATGTA
CCTCTTCAATTGCTGTATGAACATGCATAACACATGAAAAACCGGCTGCTATGATAGATTTTAATTCTAC
AATAGCAATTTGAGCTACAAACTTGGTAACACTCTTGATAGGGTTCTTTGGCGATGTTAGTACAAAACCT
GGTGAAATGTCTTCTTCTTCAACACCTTTGATTCTTAGTTTAACTTGCTCACCACACATAGCCATATCAA
CTTCATTTTCAGTTTCGTTGTAAATATTTTGAATTTCCACAGCGGTTTTGTTAGGCATCAGTAGGGTGGA
TTGACCCTTTTTGATATGACCGGATTCAATTTTACCTTCAACGATGGTACCTAGATCCTTCATCTTAGCG
GCAATAGGCAACATGAATGGAGCATTGATGTGACGGTCGACGTGGTTCATTGTATCCAGATATTCTAACA
GAGTTGGGCCGGTGTACCATGGGCATTCTTTTGGATCTACGTGATCTTTCAAATTTGCACCACTGTAGCC
GGATACTGGCATAAATACAACGTCTGTCTTAATGTTGTAACCAATTGCTCTCAAGAAATTGCTGACATTA
CTCACACATTGGTCGTAACGTTCCTTAGACCAGTTAACGGTTGGGTCATCCATCTTATTTACGACGACAA
CCATCTTATTAACACCTTGGGTCTTGGCCAATAGGGCGTGTTCACGAGTTTGACCACCTCTCTCAAAACC
GGTTTCGTACTCACCCTTTCTGGCGGAAATGACCAAAACACCAACATCAGCTTGAGAAGCACCACCGATC
ATCTCGGAAACGTACATTTTATGACCAGGAGCATCCAATATGGTATAACGCCTTTTTTCAGTTTCAAAGT
AGGCCTTACCAACTTCGATAGTCTTACCATCATTTCTTTCTTCTTTGTTGGTATCCATGACCCATGACAA
GTACCAACCTTGTCTGCCTGCATCCTTGGCTTCTCTTTCATATTTCTCAATAGTTCTCTTATCCACAGAG
CCAGTCAAGTATAGTAGATTACCACCCATAGTAGATTTACCGGCATCAACATGACCCATGAAAATTAAAG
AAACGTGATCTTTACCACCAAACATCCGCGGGTAGCGGTTCTTGAGAAAAGTGCCAGAAAAATTGAAGGA
TTCGTGCTGTCCATTGGAGTTCTGGTTTCCGCCGTATTGCGGTCTTCCGTACTCATTGGATTGCTGTTGA
CCATTCTGTTGCGGTCTACCATACTCATTAGCCTGTTGCTGGCCCCCATAACTCGAATTTGAATTGGAGT
TATTGCCCAGGTAGGAACTTGCCATGGAAGCCAAAGCTGAGAATGAACTGGAGTGGCCTTGTTGCTGCTG
CTGACCCTGTTGTTGATGCTGATAGTTTTGGCCTTGTTGCTGGTATTGCTGCTGGTTGTTTTGGCCTTGT
TGATTGTATTGCTGTTGGTTGGATTGAGTTTGTCCACCACCTAAGTAAGATTGAGCCATGGAGGCCAATG
AGGAAAAAGCACCACCAGGTTGTCCCTGTTGTTGTTGGTAACCACCGTTGCCACCTTGGTACTGTTGATT
ATTGTAACCTTGACTATTTTGGTTACCGTTTTGATAGGATTGGTTATAGCCCTGTTGACTATTGTTGGAG
TTCTGATTATTATTGGAATGCATAAAAGAGCTTGCCATAGAAGCCAGTGCTCCAAAGGAGGAACCACCGG
AGCTTTGATTTTGACCTTGCTGATTATTGTTGTTGGAATTCATGAAAGATGAAGCCAAAGACGCCAAAGC
AGTAAAAGAACCTTGACCTTGACCTTGTCCTTGACCTTGACCTTGACCTTGACCTTGTCCCTGACCTTGC
ATGGATCCTGATTGATTGATTGATTGTACAGTTTGTTTTTCTTAATATCTATTTCGATGACTTCTATATG
ATATTGCACTAACAAGAAGATATTATAATGCAATTGATACAAGACAAGGAGTTATTTGCTTCTCTTTTAT
ATGATTCTGACAATCCATATTGCGTTGGTAGTCTTTTTTGCTGGAACGGTTCAGCGGAAAAGACGCATCG
CTCTTTTTGCTTCTAGAAGAAATGCCAGCAAAAGAATCTCTTGACAGTGACTGACAGCAAAAATGTCTTT
TTCTAACTAGTAACAAGGCTAAGATATCAGCCTGAAATAAAGGGTGGTGAAGTAATAATTAAATCATCCG
TATAAACCTATACACATATATGAGGAAAAATAATACAAAAGTGTTTTAAATACAGATACATACATGAACA
TATGCACGTATAGCGCCCAAATGTCGGTAATGGGAATTCGATATCAAGCTTATCGATACCGTCGACCTCG
AGGGGGGGCCCGGTACCAGCTTTTGTTCCCTTTAGTGAGGGTTAATTTCGAGCTTGGCGTAATCATGGTC
ATAGCTGTTTCCTGTGTGAAATTGTTATCCGCTCACAATTCCACACAACATACGAGCCGGAAGCATAAAG
TGTAAAGCCTGGGGTGCCTAATGAGTGAGCTAACTCACATTAATTGCGTTGCGCTCACTGCCCGCTTTCC
AGTCGGGAAACCTGTCGTGCCAGCTGCATTAATGAATCGGCCAACGCGCGGGGAGAGGCGGTTTGCGTAT
TGGGCGCTCTTCCGCTTCCTCGCT
Features (pLannotate 1.2.2; 21 found; start..end, strand, type, name):
    166..754     -  rep_origin     ori: high-copy-number ColE1/pMB1/pBR322/pUC origin of replication
    925..1785    -  CDS            AmpR: β-lactamase; bla; confers resistance to ampicillin, carbenicillin, and related antibiotics
   1786..1890    -  promoter       AmpR promoter: bla
   1927..2430    +  misc_feature   CEN/ARS: S. cerevisiae CEN6 centromere fused to an autonomously replicating sequence
   2498..2533    +  CDS            rop (fragment): Rop protein, which maintains plasmids at low copy number; rop
   2635..2684    +  misc_feature   bom (fragment): basis of mobility region from pBR322
   2692..2907    +  promoter       URA3 promoter: S. cerevisiae URA3
   2908..3711    +  CDS            URA3: orotidine-5'-phosphate decarboxylase, required for uracil biosynthesis; S. cerevisiae URA3; yeast auxotrophic marker, counterselectable with 5-fluoroorotic acid (5-FOA)
   3790..3841    +  misc_feature   bom (fragment): basis of mobility region from pBR322
   3869..4297    -  rep_origin     f1 ori (sequence partly withheld): f1 bacteriophage origin of replication; arrow indicates direction of (+) strand synthesis
   4301..4458    -  CDS            lacZα (fragment): LacZα fragment of β-galactosidase; lacZ fragment
   4461..4479    +  promoter       T7 promoter: promoter for bacteriophage T7 RNA polymerase
   4497..5792    -  CDS            SUP35 (fragment): ERF3_YEAST - Also known as GST1, PNM2, SAL3, SUF12, SUP2. Experimental evidence at protein level: Swiss-Prot protein existence level 1. Involved in translation termination. Stimulates the activity of ERF1. Binds guanine nucleotides. Recruited by polyadenylate-binding protein PAB1 to poly(A)-tails of mRNAs. Interaction with PAB1 is also required for regulation of normal mRNA decay through translation termination-coupled poly(A) shortening. From Saccharomyces cerevisiae (strain ATCC 204508 / S288c) (Baker's yeast).
   5799..6476    -  CDS            RNQ1 (fragment): RNQ1_YEAST - Experimental evidence at protein level: Swiss-Prot protein existence level 1. Transferable epigenetic modifier which forms a prion responsible for the non-Mendelian trait [PIN+]. The native function of the soluble protein is unknown. From Saccharomyces cerevisiae (strain ATCC 204508 / S288c) (Baker's yeast).
   6593..6827    -  promoter       CUP1 promoter: S. cerevisiae CUP1; inducible metallothionein promoter, regulated by Cu2+
   6990..7044    +  misc_feature   MCS (fragment): pBluescript multiple cloning site
   7056..7074    -  promoter       T3 promoter: promoter for bacteriophage T3 RNA polymerase
   7119..7135    -  protein_bind   lac operator: The lac repressor binds to the lac operator to inhibit transcription in E. coli. This inhibition can be relieved by adding lactose or isopropyl-β-D-thiogalactopyranoside (IPTG). lac repressor encoded by lacI
   7143..7173    -  promoter       lac promoter: promoter for the E. coli lac operon
   7188..7209    -  protein_bind   CAP binding site: CAP binding activates transcription in the presence of cAMP. E. coli catabolite activator protein
   7222..7314    -  CDS            lacI (fragment): lac repressor; lacI; The lac repressor binds to the lac operator to inhibit transcription in E. coli. This inhibition can be relieved by adding lactose or isopropyl-β-D-thiogalactopyranoside (IPTG).
