[The description below was written by a language model from this plasmid's Addgene catalogue record and pLannotate feature annotations shown in this document.]
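Description:
RMC is a yeast expression plasmid built on the pRS316 shuttle backbone, a low-copy centromeric vector for Saccharomyces cerevisiae. In yeast it is maintained through the CEN6/ARS element and selected by the URA3 marker, which complements uracil auxotrophy and can be counterselected with 5-fluoroorotic acid. In E. coli it replicates from a ColE1/pUC-type origin and is selected with ampicillin via the β-lactamase gene. The backbone also retains an f1 origin, T7 and T3 promoters, and remnants of the lacZα/lac promoter region and pBluescript polylinker flanking the cloning site.

The payload is a chimeric open reading frame in which a fragment of the yeast prion protein Rnq1 (residues 153–393 per the record) is joined upstream of residues 254–685 of Sup35. That Sup35 portion is the C-terminal part of the eRF3 translation termination factor and lacks Sup35's own N-terminal region. The feature table places a copper-inducible CUP1 promoter immediately upstream of the fusion on the same strand, so expression is presumably driven by this metallothionein promoter and responsive to Cu2+, although the catalogue fields do not name the promoter. No dedicated yeast terminator is annotated.

Substituting a prion-forming Rnq1 segment for the Sup35 N-terminus allows the aggregation state of the Rnq1 domain to be linked to translation termination activity. This fits the associated study of Rnq1 as an epigenetic modifier of protein function. Repository quality-control sequencing found S263P and N392T substitutions in the Rnq1 fragment, whose effects are unknown. The sequenced record is 7,331 nt, somewhat less than the sum of the listed backbone and insert sizes.
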