Addgene plasmid #1173: RMC
Depositing lab: Susan Lindquist. Depositing organization: Whitehead Institute for Biomedical Research. Publication: Rnq1: an epigenetic modifier of protein function in yeast. Sondheimer N, Lindquist S. Mol Cell 2000 Jan;5(1):163-72. 10.1016/S1097-2765(00)80412-8 PubMed 10678178.
Backbone
  Vector backbone: pRS316
  Backbone size w/o insert (bp): 6018
  Vector type: Yeast Expression
  Selectable markers: URA3
Growth in bacteria
  Bacterial resistance: Ampicillin, 100 μg/mL
  Growth temperature: 37°C
  Growth strain: DH5alpha
  Copy number: Low Copy
Gene/Insert
  Gene/Insert name: Rnq1-Sup35 fusion (alt names: Rnq1; Sup35)
  Species: S. cerevisiae (budding yeast)
  Insert size (bp): 2049
  Mutation: *(see below). Contains Rnq aa's 153-393 and Sup35 aa's 254-685(end)
  Entrez Gene: SUP35 (a.k.a. YDR172W, GST1, PNM2, SAL3, SUF12, SUP2, SUP36); RNQ1 (a.k.a. YCL028W)
  Cloning method: Restriction Enzyme; 5′ cloning site BanHI (not destroyed); 3′ cloning site EcoRI (not destroyed)
  Sequencing primers: 5′ n/a
Terms and licenses: Academic/Nonprofit Terms; Industry Terms: Not Available to Industry
Depositor comments: *Note, Addgene's quality control sequencing finds S263P and N392T amino acid residue substitutions in the Rnq1 fragment. The effect of these residue changes is unknown.
How to cite: RMC was a gift from Susan Lindquist (Addgene plasmid # 1173 ; http://n2t.net/addgene:1173 ; RRID:Addgene_1173)
